Addgene plasmid #228015: pRS416-CHA1p- TID-FKBP-NLS-HA3
Purpose: Expresses TurboID-FKBP-NLS fusion from CHA1 promoter; yeast BioID
Depositing lab: Joseph Reese. Depositing organization: Pennsylvania State University. Publication: Characterization of BioID tagging systems in budding yeast and exploring the interactome of the Ccr4-Not complex. Pfannenstein J, Tyryshkin M, Gulden ME, Doud EH, Mosley AL, Reese JC. G3 (Bethesda). 2024 Sep 13:jkae221. doi: 10.1093/g3journal/jkae221. PubMed 39271111.
Backbone
  Vector backbone: pRS416
  Vector type: Yeast Expression
  Selectable markers: URA3
Growth in bacteria
  Bacterial resistance: Ampicillin, 100 μg/mL
  Growth temperature: 37°C
  Growth strain: DH5alpha
  Copy number: High Copy
Gene/Insert
  Gene/Insert name: TurboID-FKBP
  Species: Other
  Promoter: CHA1
  Tag / fusion protein: HA tag (C terminal on insert)
  Cloning method: Ligation Independent Cloning
Terms and licenses: Academic/Nonprofit Terms; Industry Terms: Not Available to Industry
How to cite: pRS416-CHA1p- TID-FKBP-NLS-HA3 was a gift from Joseph Reese (Addgene plasmid # 228015 ; http://n2t.net/addgene:228015 ; RRID:Addgene_228015)
