[The description below was written by a language model from this plasmid's Addgene catalogue record and pLannotate feature annotations shown in this document.]
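Description:
pRS416-CHA1p-TID-FKBP-NLS-HA3 is a yeast expression plasmid built on the pRS416 shuttle backbone, a centromeric vector carrying a CEN6/ARS element for stable, low-copy maintenance in Saccharomyces cerevisiae. It also carries the URA3 marker with its own promoter, allowing selection on medium lacking uracil and counterselection with 5-fluoroorotic acid. In E. coli it replicates from a high-copy ColE1/pUC-type origin and is selected with ampicillin through the bla gene. The backbone also retains an f1 phage origin and pBluescript-derived remnants flanking the cloning site: lacZα and MCS fragments, the lac promoter and operator, and T7 and T3 promoters.

The insert, introduced by ligation-independent cloning, encodes TurboID fused to FKBP, a nuclear localization signal and a C-terminal triple HA epitope, expressed from the yeast CHA1 promoter. The feature table annotates the TurboID portion as E. coli birA, consistent with TurboID being an engineered, promiscuous variant of that biotin ligase. The FKBP portion is matched to DmrB, the F36V mutant of FKBP12 that binds synthetic ligands, although the catalogue entry simply calls it FKBP. The CHA1 promoter and the NLS are not annotated separately. They presumably lie in the unannotated stretch upstream of the ligase coding sequence and in the short gap between FKBP and the 3xHA tag, respectively. No terminator is annotated.

The stated purpose is yeast BioID, in which the ligase biotinylates nearby proteins for capture and identification. The HA tags allow detection of the fusion, and the NLS should direct it to the nucleus. The associated work characterized BioID tagging systems in budding yeast and examined the Ccr4-Not interactome. The record does not state what role the FKBP domain or this particular fusion plays in those experiments.
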