Features (pLannotate 1.2.2; 21 found; start..end, strand, type, name):
    789..893     -  promoter       AmpR promoter: bla
    930..1433    +  misc_feature   CEN/ARS: S. cerevisiae CEN6 centromere fused to an autonomously replicating sequence
   1501..1536    +  CDS            rop (fragment): Rop protein, which maintains plasmids at low copy number; rop
   1638..1687    +  misc_feature   bom (fragment): basis of mobility region from pBR322
   1695..1910    +  promoter       URA3 promoter: S. cerevisiae URA3
   1911..2714    +  CDS            URA3: orotidine-5'-phosphate decarboxylase, required for uracil biosynthesis; S. cerevisiae URA3; yeast auxotrophic marker, counterselectable with 5-fluoroorotic acid (5-FOA)
   2793..2844    +  misc_feature   bom (fragment): basis of mobility region from pBR322
   2872..3300    -  rep_origin     f1 ori (sequence partly withheld): f1 bacteriophage origin of replication; arrow indicates direction of (+) strand synthesis
   3304..3459    -  CDS            lacZα (fragment): LacZα fragment of β-galactosidase; lacZ fragment
   3467..3485    +  promoter       T7 promoter: promoter for bacteriophage T7 RNA polymerase
   4134..5093    +  CDS            birA: BIRA_ECOLI - Also known as bioR, dhbB. Experimental evidence at protein level: Swiss-Prot protein existence level 1. Acts both as a biotin--[acetyl-CoA-carboxylase] ligase and a biotin-operon repressor. In the presence of ATP, BirA activates biotin to form the BirA-biotinyl-5'-adenylate (BirA-bio-5'-AMP or holoBirA) complex. HoloBirA can either transfer the biotinyl moiety to the biotin carboxyl carrier protein (BCCP) subunit of acetyl-CoA carboxylase, or bind to the biotin operator site and inhibit transcription of the operon. From Escherichia coli (strain K12).
   5118..5438    +  CDS            DmrB: F36V mutant of FK506-binding protein FKBP12 binds synthetic ligands that do not bind wild-type FKBP
   5466..5555    +  CDS            3xHA: three tandem HA epitope tags
   5562..5591    -  misc_feature   MCS (fragment): pBluescript multiple cloning site
   5604..5622    -  promoter       T3 promoter: promoter for bacteriophage T3 RNA polymerase
   5667..5683    -  protein_bind   lac operator: The lac repressor binds to the lac operator to inhibit transcription in E. coli. This inhibition can be relieved by adding lactose or isopropyl-β-D-thiogalactopyranoside (IPTG). lac repressor encoded by lacI
   5691..5721    -  promoter       lac promoter: promoter for the E. coli lac operon
   5736..5757    -  protein_bind   CAP binding site: CAP binding activates transcription in the presence of cAMP. E. coli catabolite activator protein
   5770..5862    -  CDS            lacI (fragment): lac repressor; lacI; The lac repressor binds to the lac operator to inhibit transcription in E. coli. This inhibition can be relieved by adding lactose or isopropyl-β-D-thiogalactopyranoside (IPTG).
   6045..6633    -  rep_origin     ori: high-copy-number ColE1/pMB1/pBR322/pUC origin of replication
   6804..788     -  CDS            AmpR (across the origin): β-lactamase; bla; confers resistance to ampicillin, carbenicillin, and related antibiotics
>Addgene plasmid #228015 | pRS416-CHA1p- TID-FKBP-NLS-HA3 | addgene full sequence | sequence record 453544 | Addgene NGS Result
CCCGTCGTGTAGATAACTACGATACGGGAGGGCTTACCATCTGGCCCCAGTGCTGCAATGATACCGCGAG
ACCCACGCTCACCGGCTCCAGATTTATCAGCAATAAACCAGCCAGCCGGAAGGGCCGAGCGCAGAAGTGG
TCCTGCAACTTTATCCGCCTCCATCCAGTCTATTAATTGTTGCCGGGAAGCTAGAGTAAGTAGTTCGCCA
GTTAATAGTTTGCGCAACGTTGTTGCCATTGCTACAGGCATCGTGGTGTCACGCTCGTCGTTTGGTATGG
CTTCATTCAGCTCCGGTTCCCAACGATCAAGGCGAGTTACATGATCCCCCATGTTGTGCAAAAAAGCGGT
TAGCTCCTTCGGTCCTCCGATCGTTGTCAGAAGTAAGTTGGCCGCAGTGTTATCACTCATGGTTATGGCA
GCACTGCATAATTCTCTTACTGTCATGCCATCCGTAAGATGCTTTTCTGTGACTGGTGAGTACTCAACCA
AGTCATTCTGAGAATAGTGTATGCGGCGACCGAGTTGCTCTTGCCCGGCGTCAATACGGGATAATACCGC
GCCACATAGCAGAACTTTAAAAGTGCTCATCATTGGAAAACGTTCTTCGGGGCGAAAACTCTCAAGGATC
TTACCGCTGTTGAGATCCAGTTCGATGTAACCCACTCGTGCACCCAACTGATCTTCAGCATCTTTTACTT
TCACCAGCGTTTCTGGGTGAGCAAAAACAGGAAGGCAAAATGCCGCAAAAAAGGGAATAAGGGCGACACG
GAAATGTTGAATACTCATACTCTTCCTTTTTCAATATTATTGAAGCATTTATCAGGGTTATTGTCTCATG
AGCGGATACATATTTGAATGTATTTAGAAAAATAAACAAATAGGGGTTCCGCGCACATTTCCCCGAAAAG
TGCCACCTGGGTCCTTTTCATCACGTGCTATAAAAATAATTATAATTTAAATTTTTTAATATAAATATAT
AAATTAAAAATAGAAAGTAAAAAAAGAAATTAAAGAAAAAATAGTTTTTGTTTTCCGAAGATGTAAAAGA
CTCTAGGGGGATCGCCAACAAATACTACCTTTTATCTTGCTCTTCCTGCTCTCAGGTATTAATGCCGAAT
TGTTTCATCTTGTCTGTGTAGAAGACCACACACGAAAATCCTGTGATTTTACATTTTACTTATCGTTAAT
CGAATGTATATCTATTTAATCTGCTTTTCTTGTCTAATAAATATATATGTAAAGTACGCTTTTTGTTGAA
ATTTTTTAAACCTTTGTTTATTTTTTTTTCTTCATTCCGTAACTCTTCTACCTTCTTTATTTACTTTCTA
AAATCCAAATACAAAACATAAAAATAAATAAACACAGAGTAAATTCCCAAATTATTCCATCATTAAAAGA
TACGAGGCGCGTGTAAGTTACAGGCAAGCGATCCGTCTAAGAAACCATTATTATCATGACATTAACCTAT
AAAAATAGGCGTATCACGAGGCCCTTTCGTCTCGCGCGTTTCGGTGATGACGGTGAAAACCTCTGACACA
TGCAGCTCCCGGAGACGGTCACAGCTTGTCTGTAAGCGGATGCCGGGAGCAGACAAGCCCGTCAGGGCGC
GTCAGCGGGTGTTGGCGGGTGTCGGGGCTGGCTTAACTATGCGGCATCAGAGCAGATTGTACTGAGAGTG
CACCATACCACCTTTTCAATTCATCATTTTTTTTTTATTCTTTTTTTTGATTTCGGTTTCCTTGAAATTT
TTTTGATTCGGTAATCTCCGAACAGAAGGAAGAACGAAGGAAGGAGCACAGACTTAGATTGGTATATATA
CGCATATGTAGTGTTGAAGAAACATGAAATTGCCCAGTATTCTTAACCCAACTGCACAGAACAAAAACCT
GCAGGAAACGAAGATAAATCATGTCGAAAGCTACATATAAGGAACGTGCTGCTACTCATCCTAGTCCTGT
TGCTGCCAAGCTATTTAATATCATGCACGAAAAGCAAACAAACTTGTGTGCTTCATTGGATGTTCGTACC
ACCAAGGAATTACTGGAGTTAGTTGAAGCATTAGGTCCCAAAATTTGTTTACTAAAAACACATGTGGATA
TCTTGACTGATTTTTCCATGGAGGGCACAGTTAAGCCGCTAAAGGCATTATCCGCCAAGTACAATTTTTT
ACTCTTCGAAGACAGAAAATTTGCTGACATTGGTAATACAGTCAAATTGCAGTACTCTGCGGGTGTATAC
AGAATAGCAGAATGGGCAGACATTACGAATGCACACGGTGTGGTGGGCCCAGGTATTGTTAGCGGTTTGA
AGCAGGCGGCAGAAGAAGTAACAAAGGAACCTAGAGGCCTTTTGATGTTAGCAGAATTGTCATGCAAGGG
CTCCCTATCTACTGGAGAATATACTAAGGGTACTGTTGACATTGCGAAGAGCGACAAAGATTTTGTTATC
GGCTTTATTGCTCAAAGAGACATGGGTGGAAGAGATGAAGGTTACGATTGGTTGATTATGACACCCGGTG
TGGGTTTAGATGACAAGGGAGACGCATTGGGTCAACAGTATAGAACCGTGGATGATGTGGTCTCTACAGG
ATCTGACATTATTATTGTTGGAAGAGGACTATTTGCAAAGGGAAGGGATGCTAAGGTAGAGGGTGAACGT
TACAGAAAAGCAGGCTGGGAAGCATATTTGAGAAGATGCGGCCAGCAAAACTAAAAAACTGTATTATAAG
TAAATGCATGTATACTAAACTCACAAATTAGAGCTTCAATTTAATTATATCAGTTATTACCCTATGCGGT
GTGAAATACCGCACAGATGCGTAAGGAGAAAATACCGCATCAGGAAATTGTAAGCGTTAATATTTTGTTA
AAATTCGCGTTAAATTTTTGTTAAATCAGCTCATTTTTTAACCAATAGGCCGAAATCGGCAAAATCCCTT
ATAAATCAAAAGAATAGACCGAGATAGGGT
[37 nt withheld, positions 2971-3007]
AAAGAACGTGGACTCCAACGTCAAAGG
[49 nt withheld, positions 3035-3083]
T
[91 nt withheld, positions 3085-3175]
G
[124 nt withheld, positions 3177-3300]
CCATTCGCCATTCAGGCTGCGCAACTGTTGGGAAGGGCGATCGGTGCGGGCCTCTTCGCTATTACGCCAG
CTGGCGAAAGGGGGATGTGCTGCAAGGCGATTAAGTTGGGTAACGCCAGGGTTTTCCCAGTCACGACGTT
GTAAAACGACGGCCAGTGAGCGCGCGTAATACGACTCACTATAGGGCGAATTGGGTACCACATACAAAGA
GTTCAGTTGAGACATATACTGGTTGTACTGTTGGGATAACTTATCCAATGACTCTTGATCTGTTGTCTGG
CATATTGATGATCTCTGCTGACGTTGTATCCACAGATCTAATTGCAAGATAGCCTCTTGCGACCTTATTA
AAAGCCTCTCCGTGATATCCTCTAGGGCTTGGGTTGCCATTAATCGATGTGTCCTTGTTTCCTTATGCGA
GCTGTTTCTTATCTATCTTATGGTCCCATTCTTTACTGCACTGTTTACATTTTGATCAATTGCGAAATGT
TCCTACTATTTTTCTTTTTCTCTTTTCGCGAGTACTAATCACCGCGAACGGAAACTAATGAGTCCTCTGC
GCGGAGACATGATTCCGCATGGGCGGCTCCTGTTAAGCCCCAGCGGAAATGTAATTCCACTGAGTGTCAT
TAAATAGTGCCAAAGCTTTATCAAATTGTTTGCGATGAGATAAGATAAAAGGGACAATATGAGGAGGAAC
ACAGGTATATAAATATCGCCAAATAAAAGGAAAATGTTTATACAGTTTTCTCTTTTTTAAGTGCTGGATA
GACAAGAGACAGGAAAATTAACCAGCGAAGCTTAAAATGGCAAGAGATCCGCCTGTGGCCACGATGAAAG
ATAACACGGTTCCCTTAAAATTGATAGCCCTTCTTGCCAATGGTGAGTTTCATTCCGGGGAACAACTTGG
CGAAACTCTGGGAATGAGCAGGGCAGCGATTAACAAGCATATCCAAACCTTGAGAGACTGGGGAGTAGAT
GTGTTCACCGTGCCTGGTAAAGGTTATTCTTTGCCGGAACCTATCCCTCTATTAAATGCGAAACAGATAC
TAGGACAACTGGACGGTGGTAGTGTTGCCGTATTGCCGGTTGTTGACTCAACCAATCAATACTTGCTGGA
CAGAATTGGCGAACTTAAAAGCGGTGATGCGTGTATTGCAGAATATCAGCAAGCAGGGAGAGGCTCAAGA
GGTAGGAAATGGTTTTCACCTTTTGGCGCCAATCTTTACTTAAGTATGTTCTGGCGTTTGAAGAGAGGGC
CCGCGGCTATTGGTTTAGGTCCCGTTATCGGGATAGTTATGGCTGAAGCGCTACGTAAACTTGGGGCCGA
CAAGGTCAGAGTGAAGTGGCCTAATGATCTATACTTGCAAGATAGAAAGCTAGCGGGTATCCTGGTGGAG
CTAGCGGGAATCACAGGGGACGCTGCCCAAATAGTAATCGGTGCTGGTATAAATGTCGCAATGCGTAGAG
TCGAGGAATCAGTGGTGAACCAGGGCTGGATCACGTTGCAAGAGGCGGGCATAAACCTGGACCGTAACAC
CCTTGCAGCGACCCTAATAAGAGAACTACGTGCTGCATTGGAGCTTTTTGAGCAGGAGGGCCTGGCTCCG
TACCTACCCAGGTGGGAGAAATTAGACAATTTCATAAACCGTCCAGTCAAACTAATAATTGGAGATAAGG
AGATTTTCGGTATTTCTCGTGGGATAGACAAGCAGGGAGCGTTGTTATTAGAACAGGATGGTGTCATTAA
ACCTTGGATGGGCGGTGAAATTAGTCTTCGTAGTGCCGAAAAGGCTAGCGGTTCTGGTGGTGCTAGCGGA
GTGCAGGTGGAAACCATCTCCCCAGGAGACGGGCGCACCTTCCCCAAGCGCGGCCAGACCTGCGTGGTGC
ACTACACCGGGATGCTTGAAGATGGAAAGAAATTTGATTCCTCCCGGGACAGAAACAAGCCCTTTAAGTT
TATGCTAGGCAAGCAGGAGGTGATCCGAGGCTGGGAAGAAGGGGTTGCCCAGATGAGTGTGGGTCAGAGA
GCCAAACTGACTATATCTCCAGATTATGCCTATGGTGCCACTGGGCACCCAGGCATCATCCCACCACATG
CCACTCTCGTCTTCGATGTGGAGCTTCTAAAACTGGAAACTCCACCAAAAAAGAAAAGAAAAGTTTACCC
ATACGATGTTCCTGACTATGCGGGCTATCCGTATGACGTCCCGGACTATGCAGGATCTTATCCATATGAC
GTTCCAGATTACGCTGCTTGATCTAGAGCGGCCGCCACCGCGGTGGAGCTCCAGCTTTTGTTCCCTTTAG
TGAGGGTTAATTGCGCGCTTGGCGTAATCATGGTCATAGCTGTTTCCTGTGTGAAATTGTTATCCGCTCA
CAATTCCACACAACATACGAGCCGGAAGCATAAAGTGTAAAGCCTGGGGTGCCTAATGAGTGAGCTAACT
CACATTAATTGCGTTGCGCTCACTGCCCGCTTTCCAGTCGGGAAACCTGTCGTGCCAGCTGCATTAATGA
ATCGGCCAACGCGCGGGGAGAGGCGGTTTGCGTATTGGGCGCTCTTCCGCTTCCTCGCTCACTGACTCGC
TGCGCTCGGTCGTTCGGCTGCGGCGAGCGGTATCAGCTCACTCAAAGGCGGTAATACGGTTATCCACAGA
ATCAGGGGATAACGCAGGAAAGAACATGTGAGCAAAAGGCCAGCAAAAGGCCAGGAACCGTAAAAAGGCC
GCGTTGCTGGCGTTTTTCCATAGGCTCCGCCCCCCTGACGAGCATCACAAAAATCGACGCTCAAGTCAGA
GGTGGCGAAACCCGACAGGACTATAAAGATACCAGGCGTTTCCCCCTGGAAGCTCCCTCGTGCGCTCTCC
TGTTCCGACCCTGCCGCTTACCGGATACCTGTCCGCCTTTCTCCCTTCGGGAAGCGTGGCGCTTTCTCAT
AGCTCACGCTGTAGGTATCTCAGTTCGGTGTAGGTCGTTCGCTCCAAGCTGGGCTGTGTGCACGAACCCC
CCGTTCAGCCCGACCGCTGCGCCTTATCCGGTAACTATCGTCTTGAGTCCAACCCGGTAAGACACGACTT
ATCGCCACTGGCAGCAGCCACTGGTAACAGGATTAGCAGAGCGAGGTATGTAGGCGGTGCTACAGAGTTC
TTGAAGTGGTGGCCTAACTACGGCTACACTAGAAGAACAGTATTTGGTATCTGCGCTCTGCTGAAGCCAG
TTACCTTCGGAAAAAGAGTTGGTAGCTCTTGATCCGGCAAACAAACCACCGCTGGTAGCGGTGGTTTTTT
TGTTTGCAAGCAGCAGATTACGCGCAGAAAAAAAGGATCTCAAGAAGATCCTTTGATCTTTTCTACGGGG
TCTGACGCTCAGTGGAACGAAAACTCACGTTAAGGGATTTTGGTCATGAGATTATCAAAAAGGATCTTCA
CCTAGATCCTTTTAAATTAAAAATGAAGTTTTAAATCAATCTAAAGTATATATGAGTAAACTTGGTCTGA
CAGTTACCAATGCTTAATCAGTGAGGCACCTATCTCAGCGATCTGTCTATTTCGTTCATCCATAGTTGCC
TGACTC
